>Addgene plasmid #194339 | pCS2-Lifeact-mRuby | addgene full sequence | sequence record 382133 | Addgene NGS Result
CGCCATTCTGCCTGGGGACGTCGGAGCAAGCTTGATTTAGGTGACACTATAGAATACAAGCTACTTGTTC
TTTTTGCAGATGGGCGTGGCCGACTTGATCAAGAAGTTCGAGTCCATCTCCAAGGAGGAGGGGGATCCAC
CGGTCGCCACCATGGTGTCTAAGGGCGAAGAGCTGATCAAGGAAAATATGCGTATGAAGGTGGTCATGGA
AGGTTCGGTCAACGGCCACCAATTCAAATGCACAGGTGAAGGAGAAGGCAATCCGTACATGGGAACTCAA
ACCATGAGGATCAAAGTCATCGAGGGAGGACCCCTGCCATTTGCCTTTGACATTCTTGCCACGTCGTTCA
TGTATGGCAGCCGTACTTTTATCAAGTACCCGAAAGGCATTCCTGATTTCTTTAAACAGTCCTTTCCTGA
GGGTTTTACTTGGGAAAGAGTTACGAGATACGAAGATGGTGGAGTCGTCACCGTCATGCAGGACACCAGC
CTTGAGGATGGCTGTCTCGTTTACCACGTCCAAGTCAGAGGGGTAAACTTTCCCTCCAATGGTCCCGTGA
TGCAGAAGAAGACCAAGGGTTGGGAGCCTAATACAGAGATGATGTATCCAGCAGATGGTGGTCTGAGGGG
ATACACTCATATGGCACTGAAAGTTGATGGTGGTGGCCATCTGTCTTGCTCTTTCGTAACAACTTACAGG
TCAAAAAAGACCGTCGGGAACATCAAGATGCCCGGTATCCATGCCGTTGATCACCGCCTGGAAAGGTTAG
AGGAAAGTGACAATGAAATGTTCGTAGTACAACGCGAACACGCAGTTGCCAAGTTCGCCGGGCTTGGTGG
TGGGATGGACGAGCTGTACAAGTAACTGCAGTCTAGAACTATAGTGAGTCGTATTACGTAGATCCAGACA
TGATAAGATACATTGATGAGTTTGGACAAACCACAACTAGAATGCAGTGAAAAAAATGCTTTATTTGTGA
AATTTGTGATGCTATTGCTTTATTTGTAACCATTATAAGCTGCAATAAACAAGTTAACAACAACAATTGC
ATTCATTTTATGTTTCAGGTTCAGGGGGAGGTGTGGGAGGTTTTTTAATTCGCGGCCGCGGCGCCAATGC
ATTGGGCCCGGTACCCAGCTTTTGTTCCCTTTAGTGAGGGTTAATTGCGCGCTTGGCGTAATCATGGTCA
TAGCTGTTTCCTGTGTGAAATTGTTATCCGCTCACAATTCCACACAACATACGAGCCGGGAGCATAAAGT
GTAAAGCCTGGGGTGCCTAATGAGTGAGCTAACTCACATTAATTGCGTTGCGCTCACTGCCCGCTTTCCA
GTCGGGAAACCTGTCGTGCCAGCTGCATTAATGAATCGGCCAACGCGCGGGGAGAGGCGGTTTGCGTATT
GGGCGCTCTTCCGCTTCCTCGCTCACTGACTCGCTGCGCTCGGTCGTTCGGCTGCGGCGAGCGGTATCAG
CTCACTCAAAGGCGGTAATACGGTTATCCACAGAATCAGGGGATAACGCAGGAAAGAACATGTGAGCAAA
AGGCCAGCAAAAGGCCAGGAACCGTAAAAAGGCCGCGTTGCTGGCGTTTTTCCATAGGCTCCGCCCCCCT
GACGAGCATCACAAAAATCGACGCTCAAGTCAGAGGTGGCGAAACCCGACAGGACTATAAAGATACCAGG
CGTTTCCCCCTGGAAGCTCCCTCGTGCGCTCTCCTGTTCCGACCCTGCCGCTTACCGGATACCTGTCCGC
CTTTCTCCCTTCGGGAAGCGTGGCGCTTTCTCATAGCTCACGCTGTAGGTATCTCAGTTCGGTGTAGGTC
GTTCGCTCCAAGCTGGGCTGTGTGCACGAACCCCCCGTTCAGCCCGACCGCTGCGCCTTATCCGGTAACT
ATCGTCTTGAGTCCAACCCGGTAAGACACGACTTATCGCCACTGGCAGCAGCCACTGGTAACAGGATTAG
CAGAGCGAGGTATGTAGGCGGTGCTACAGAGTTCTTGAAGTGGTGGCCTAACTACGGCTACACTAGAAGA
ACAGTATTTGGTATCTGCGCTCTGCTGAAGCCAGTTACCTTCGGAAAAAGAGTTGGTAGCTCTTGATCCG
GCAAACAAACCACCGCTGGTAGCGGTGGTTTTTTTGTTTGCAAGCAGCAGATTACGCGCAGAAAAAAAGG
ATCTCAAGAAGATCCTTTGATCTTTTCTACGGGGTCTGACGCTCAGTGGAACGAAAACTCACGTTAAGGG
ATTTTGGTCATGAGATTATCAAAAAGGATCTTCACCTAGATCCTTTTAAATTAAAAATGAAGTTTTAAAT
CAATCTAAAGTATATATGAGTAAACTTGGTCTGACAGTTACCAATGCTTAATCAGTGAGGCACCTATCTC
AGCGATCTGTCTATTTCGTTCATCCATAGTTGCCTGACTCCCCGTCGTGTAGATAACTACGATACGGGAG
GGCTTACCATCTGGCCCCAGTGCTGCAATGATACCGCGAGACCCACGCTCACCGGCTCCAGATTTATCAG
CAATAAACCAGCCAGCCGGAAGGGCCGAGCGCAGAAGTGGTCCTGCAACTTTATCCGCCTCCATCCAGTC
TATTAATTGTTGCCGGGAAGCTAGAGTAAGTAGTTCGCCAGTTAATAGTTTGCGCAACGTTGTTGCCATT
GCTACAGGCATCGTGGTGTCACGCTCGTCGTTTGGTATGGCTTCATTCAGCTCCGGTTCCCAACGATCAA
GGCGAGTTACATGATCCCCCATGTTGTGCAAAAAAGCGGTTAGCTCCTTCGGTCCTCCGATCGTTGTCAG
AAGTAAGTTGGCCGCAGTGTTATCACTCATGGTTATGGCAGCACTGCATAATTCTCTTACTGTCATGCCA
TCCGTAAGATGCTTTTCTGTGACTGGTGAGTACTCAACCAAGTCATTCTGAGAATAGTGTATGCGGCGAC
CGAGTTGCTCTTGCCCGGCGTCAATACGGGATAATACCGCGCCACATAGCAGAACTTTAAAAGTGCTCAT
CATTGGAAAACGTTCTTCGGGGCGAAAACTCTCAAGGATCTTACCGCTGTTGAGATCCAGTTCGATGTAA
CCCACTCGTGCACCCAACTGATCTTCAGCATCTTTTACTTTCACCAGCGTTTCTGGGTGAGCAAAAACAG
GAAGGCAAAATGCCGCAAAAAAGGGAATAAGGGCGACACGGAAATGTTGAATACTCATACTCTTCCTTTT
TCAATATTATTGAAGCATTTATCAGGGTTATTGTCTCATGAGCGGATACATATTTGAATGTATTTAGAAA
AATAAACAAATAGGGGTTCCGCGCACATTTCCCCGAAAAGTGCCACCTAAATTGTAAGCGTTAATATTTT
GTTAAAATTCGCGTTAAATTTTTGTTAAATCAGCTCATTTTTTAACCAATAGGCCGAAATCGGCAAAATC
CCTTATAAATCAAAAGAATAGACCGAGATAGGGT
[37 nt withheld, positions 3465-3501]
AAAGAACGTGGACTCCAACGTCAAAGG
[49 nt withheld, positions 3529-3577]
T
[91 nt withheld, positions 3579-3669]
G
[124 nt withheld, positions 3671-3794]
CCCATTCGCCATTCAGGCTGCGCAACTGTTGGGAAGGGCGATCGGTGCGGGCCTCTTCGCTATTACGCCA
GTCGACCGCCAATTCAATATGGCGTATATGGACTCATGCCAATTCAATATGGTGGATCTGGACCTGTGCC
AATTCAATATGGCGTATATGGACTCGTGCCAATTCAATATGGTGGATCTGGACCCCAGCCAATTCAATAT
GGCGGACTTGGCACCATGCCAATTCAATATGGCGGACCTGGCACTGTGCCAACTGGGGAGGGGTCTACTT
GGCACGGTGCCAAGTTTGAGGAGGGGTCTTGGCCCTGTGCCAAGTCCGCCATATTGAATTGGCATGGTGC
CAATAATGGCGGCCATATTGGCTATATGCCAGGATCAATATATAGGCAATATCCAATATGGCCCTATGCC
AATATGGCTATTGGCCAGGTTCAATACTATGTATTGGCCCTATGCCATATAGTATTCCATATATGGGTTT
TCCTATTGACGTAGATAGCCCCTCCCAATGGGCGGTCCCATATACCATATATGGGGCTTCCTAATACCGC
CCATAGCCACTCCCCCATTGACGTCAATGGTCTCTATATATGGTCTTTCCTATTGACGTCATATGGGCGG
TCCTATTGACGTATATGGCGCCTCCCCCATTGACGTCAATTACGGTAAATGGCCCGCCTGGCTCAATGCC
CATTGACGTCAATAGGACCACCCACCATTGACGTCAATGGGATGGCTCATTGCCCATTCATATCCGTTCT
CACGCCCCCTATTGACGTCAATGACGGTAAATGGCCCACTTGGCAGTACATCAATATCTATTAATAGTAA
CTTGGCAAGTACATTACTATTGGAAGTACGCCAGGGTACATTGGCAGTACTCCCATTGACGTCAATGGCG
GTAAATGGCCCGCGATGGCTGCCAAGTACATCCCCATTGACGTCAATGGGGAGGGGCAATGACGCAAATG
GGCGTTCCATTGACGTAAATGGGCGGTAGGCGTGCCTAATGGGAGGTCTATATAAGCAATGCTCGTTTAG
GGAAC
Features (pLannotate 1.2.2; 17 found; start..end, strand, type, name):
     35..53      +  promoter       SP6 promoter: promoter for bacteriophage SP6 RNA polymerase
     64..80      +  5'UTR          Xenopus globin 5'-UTR (fragment): translational enhancer from the 5'-UTR of the major beta-globin gene of Xenopus laevis
     80..151     +  CDS            ABP140 (fragment): AB140_YEAST - Also known as TRM140. Experimental evidence at protein level: Swiss-Prot protein existence level 1. S-adenosyl-L-methionine-dependent methyltransferase that mediates N(3)-methylcytidine modification of residue 32 of the tRNA anticodon loop of tRNA(Thr) and tRNA(Ser). Binds F-actin and shows weak F-actin cross-linking activity. From Saccharomyces cerevisiae (strain ATCC 204508 / S288c) (Baker's yeast).
    152..862     +  CDS            mRuby2: mRuby2 is a basic (constitutively fluorescent) red fluorescent protein published in 2012, derived from Entacmaea quadricolor. It has moderate acid sensitivity.
    879..896     -  promoter       T7 promoter (fragment): promoter for bacteriophage T7 RNA polymerase
    901..1035    -  polyA_signal   SV40 poly(A) signal: SV40 polyadenylation signal
   1148..1166    -  promoter       T3 promoter: promoter for bacteriophage T3 RNA polymerase
   1211..1227    -  protein_bind   lac operator: The lac repressor binds to the lac operator to inhibit transcription in E. coli. This inhibition can be relieved by adding lactose or isopropyl-β-D-thiogalactopyranoside (IPTG). lac repressor encoded by lacI
   1235..1265    -  promoter       lac promoter: promoter for the E. coli lac operon
   1280..1301    -  protein_bind   CAP binding site: CAP binding activates transcription in the presence of cAMP. E. coli catabolite activator protein
   1314..1406    -  CDS            lacI (fragment): lac repressor; lacI; The lac repressor binds to the lac operator to inhibit transcription in E. coli. This inhibition can be relieved by adding lactose or isopropyl-β-D-thiogalactopyranoside (IPTG).
   1589..2177    -  rep_origin     ori: high-copy-number ColE1/pMB1/pBR322/pUC origin of replication
   2348..3208    -  CDS            AmpR: β-lactamase; bla; confers resistance to ampicillin, carbenicillin, and related antibiotics
   3209..3313    -  promoter       AmpR promoter: bla
   3366..3794    -  rep_origin     f1 ori (sequence partly withheld): f1 bacteriophage origin of replication; arrow indicates direction of (+) strand synthesis
   3799..3865    -  CDS            lacZα (fragment): LacZα fragment of β-galactosidase; lacZ fragment
   3872..4849    +  promoter       CMV IE94 promoter: enhancer/promoter region of simian cytomegalovirus major immediate early transcription unit IE94
