[The description below was written by a language model from this plasmid's Addgene catalogue record and pLannotate feature annotations shown in this document.]
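Description:
pCS2-Lifeact-mRuby is a 4,849 bp mammalian expression plasmid built on the pCS2 backbone, designed to label filamentous actin in living cells. It is propagated in E. coli through a high-copy ColE1/pUC-type origin and selected with ampicillin via the β-lactamase gene. An f1 phage origin and remnants of lac regulatory and lacZα sequences are also present as backbone carry-over.

The payload is Lifeact, a short F-actin-binding peptide that the annotation recognises as a fragment of the yeast protein ABP140. It is fused at its C terminus to a red fluorescent protein. The catalogue entry calls the tag mRuby, while the feature table identifies the coding sequence as mRuby2. This fits the note that the fusion was derived from an existing Lifeact-mRuby2 plasmid and inserted by Gibson assembly. Expression in vertebrate cells is driven by the simian cytomegalovirus IE94 enhancer/promoter, which on the circular map lies directly upstream of the cassette, and transcripts are terminated by the SV40 polyadenylation signal.

Between the CMV promoter and the coding sequence lie an SP6 promoter and a fragment of the Xenopus β-globin 5' UTR, which acts as a translational enhancer. This arrangement is typical of pCS2 vectors and in principle allows in vitro synthesis of sense mRNA for embryo injection as well as direct plasmid transfection. The record does not say which route was used. T7 (partial) and T3 promoters sit downstream in the antisense orientation. The stated purpose is visualisation of F-actin in mammalian cells and zebrafish embryos, and the associated work concerns lumen and cilia formation in the zebrafish left-right organizer.
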