Addgene plasmid #194339: pCS2-Lifeact-mRuby
Purpose: Expresses Lifeact with mRuby which labels F-actin in mammalian cells and zebrafish embryos
Depositing lab: Heidi Hehnly. Publication: Rab8, Rab11, and Rab35 coordinate lumen and cilia formation during zebrafish left-right organizer development. Aljiboury AA, Ingram E, Krishnan N, Ononiwu F, Pal D, Manikas J, Taveras C, Hall NA, Da Silva J, Freshour J, Hehnly H. PLoS Genet. 2023 May 15;19(5):e1010765. doi: 10.1371/journal.pgen.1010765. eCollection 2023 May. PubMed 37186603.
Backbone
  Vector backbone: pCS2
  Backbone size w/o insert (bp): 4067
  Total vector size (bp): 4849
  Vector type: Mammalian Expression
Growth in bacteria
  Bacterial resistance: Ampicillin, 100 μg/mL
  Growth temperature: 37°C
  Growth strain: DH5alpha
  Copy number: Unknown
Gene/Insert
  Gene/Insert name: Lifeact
  Insert size (bp): 51
  Promoter: CMV IE94
  Tag / fusion protein: mRuby (C terminal on insert)
  Cloning method: Gibson Cloning
  Sequencing primers: 5′ sp6; 3′ T3
Resource information
  A portion of this plasmid was derived from a plasmid made by: Lifeact-mRuby 2 was purchased from Addgene, plasmid # 54674.
Terms and licenses: Academic/Nonprofit Terms; Industry Terms: Not Available to Industry
How to cite: pCS2-Lifeact-mRuby was a gift from Heidi Hehnly (Addgene plasmid # 194339 ; http://n2t.net/addgene:194339 ; RRID:Addgene_194339)
